>Addgene plasmid #140867 | pT7gRNA-smyhc1_977 | addgene full sequence | sequence record 326579 | Addgene NGS Result
CCAAGTTTACTCATATATACTTTAGATTGATTTAAAACTTCATTTTTAATTTAAAAGGATCTAGGTGAAG
ATCCTTTTTGATAATCTCATGACCAAAATCCCTTAACGTGAGTTTTCGTTCCACTGAGCGTCAGACCCCG
TAGAAAAGATCAAAGGATCTTCTTGAGATCCTTTTTTTCTGCGCGTAATCTGCTGCTTGCAAACAAAAAA
ACCACCGCTACCAGCGGTGGTTTGTTTGCCGGATCAAGAGCTACCAACTCTTTTTCCGAAGGTAACTGGC
TTCAGCAGAGCGCAGATACCAAATACTGTTCTTCTAGTGTAGCCGTAGTTAGGCCACCACTTCAAGAACT
CTGTAGCACCGCCTACATACCTCGCTCTGCTAATCCTGTTACCAGTGGCTGCTGCCAGTGGCGATAAGTC
GTGTCTTACCGGGTTGGACTCAAGACGATAGTTACCGGATAAGGCGCAGCGGTCGGGCTGAACGGGGGGT
TCGTGCACACAGCCCAGCTTGGAGCGAACGACCTACACCGAACTGAGATACCTACAGCGTGAGCTATGAG
AAAGCGCCACGCTTCCCGAAGGGAGAAAGGCGGACAGGTATCCGGTAAGCGGCAGGGTCGGAACAGGAGA
GCGCACGAGGGAGCTTCCAGGGGGAAACGCCTGGTATCTTTATAGTCCTGTCGGGTTTCGCCACCTCTGA
CTTGAGCGTCGATTTTTGTGATGCTCGTCAGGGGGGCGGAGCCTATGGAAAAACGCCAGCAACGCGGCCT
TTTTACGGTTCCTGGCCTTTTGCTGGCCTTTTGCTCACATGTTCTTTCCTGCGTTATCCCCTGATTCTGT
GGATAACCGTATTACCGCCTTTGAGTGAGCTGATACCGCTCGCCGCAGCCGAACGACCGAGCGCAGCGAG
TCAGTGAGCGAGGAAGCGGAAGAGCGCCCAATACGCAAACCGCCTCTCCCCGCGCGTTGGCCGATTCATT
AATGCAGCTGGCACGACAGGTTTCCCGACTGGAAAGCGGGCAGTGAGCGCAACGCAATTAATGTGAGTTA
GCTCACTCATTAGGCACCCCAGGCTTTACACTTTATGCTTCCGGCTCGTATGTTGTGTGGAATTGTGAGC
GGATAACAATTTCACACAGGAAACAGCTATGACCATGATTACGCCAAGCTTGAAATTAATACGACTCACT
ATAGGCAGTGGCAATCAACTCTTGTTTTAGAGCTAGAAATAGCAAGTTAAAATAAGGCTAGTCCGTTATC
AACTTGAAAAAGTGGCACCGAGTCGGTGCGGATCCCCGGGTACCGAGCTCGAATTCACTGGCCGTCGTTT
TACAACGTCGTGACTGGGAAAACCCTGGCGTTACCCAACTTAATCGCCTTGCAGCACATCCCCCTTTCGC
CAGCTGGCGTAATAGCGAAGAGGCCCGCACCGATCGCCCTTCCCAACAGTTGCGCAGCCTGAATGGCGAA
TGGCGCCTGATGCGGTATTTTCTCCTTACGCATCTGTGCGGTATTTCACACCGCATAAGGTGGCACTTTT
CGGGGAAATGTGCGCGGAACCCCTATTTGTTTATTTTTCTAAATACATTCAAATATGTATCCGCTCATGA
GACAATAACCCTGATAAATGCTTCAATAATATTGAAAAAGGAAGAGTATGAGTATTCAACATTTCCGTGT
CGCCCTTATTCCCTTTTTTGCGGCATTTTGCCTTCCTGTTTTTGCTCACCCAGAAACGCTGGTGAAAGTA
AAAGATGCTGAAGATCAGTTGGGTGCACGAGTGGGTTACATCGAACTGGATCTCAACAGCGGTAAGATCC
TTGAGAGTTTTCGCCCCGAAGAACGTTTTCCAATGATGAGCACTTTTAAAGTTCTGCTATGTGGCGCGGT
ATTATCCCGTATTGACGCCGGGCAAGAGCAACTCGGTCGCCGCATACACTATTCTCAGAATGACTTGGTT
GAGTACTCACCAGTCACAGAAAAGCATCTTACGGATGGCATGACAGTAAGAGAATTATGCAGTGCTGCCA
TAACCATGAGTGATAACACTGCGGCCAACTTACTTCTGACAACGATCGGAGGACCGAAGGAGCTAACCGC
TTTTTTGCACAACATGGGGGATCATGTAACTCGCCTTGATCGTTGGGAACCGGAGCTGAATGAAGCCATA
CCAAACGACGAGCGTGACACCACGATGCCTGTAGCAATGGCAACAACGTTGCGCAAACTATTAACTGGCG
AACTACTTACTCTAGCTTCCCGGCAACAATTAATAGACTGGATGGAGGCGGATAAAGTTGCAGGACCACT
TCTGCGCTCGGCCCTTCCGGCTGGCTGGTTTATTGCTGATAAATCTGGAGCCGGTGAGCGTGGGTCTCGC
GGTATCATTGCAGCACTGGGGCCAGATGGTAAGCCCTCCCGTATCGTAGTTATCTACACGACGGGGAGTC
AGGCAACTATGGATGAACGAAATAGACAGATCGCTGAGATAGGTGCCTCACTGATTAAGCATTGGTAACT
GTCAGA
Features (pLannotate 1.2.2; 12 found; start..end, strand, type, name):
    163..751     +  rep_origin     ori: high-copy-number ColE1/pMB1/pBR322/pUC origin of replication
    934..1026    +  CDS            lacI (fragment): lac repressor; lacI; The lac repressor binds to the lac operator to inhibit transcription in E. coli. This inhibition can be relieved by adding lactose or isopropyl-β-D-thiogalactopyranoside (IPTG).
   1039..1060    +  protein_bind   CAP binding site: CAP binding activates transcription in the presence of cAMP. E. coli catabolite activator protein
   1075..1105    +  promoter       lac promoter: promoter for the E. coli lac operon
   1113..1129    +  protein_bind   lac operator: The lac repressor binds to the lac operator to inhibit transcription in E. coli. This inhibition can be relieved by adding lactose or isopropyl-β-D-thiogalactopyranoside (IPTG). lac repressor encoded by lacI
   1177..1195    +  promoter       T7 promoter: promoter for bacteriophage T7 RNA polymerase
   1214..1289    +  misc_RNA       gRNA scaffold: guide RNA scaffold for the Streptococcus pyogenes CRISPR/Cas9 system
   1290..1316    -  misc_feature   MCS (fragment): pUC18/19 multiple cloning site
   1313..1470    +  CDS            lacZα (fragment): LacZα fragment of β-galactosidase; lacZ fragment
   1476..1532    -  misc_feature   bom (fragment): basis of mobility region from pBR322
   1553..1657    +  promoter       AmpR promoter: bla
   1658..2518    +  CDS            AmpR: β-lactamase; bla; confers resistance to ampicillin, carbenicillin, and related antibiotics
