[The description below was written by a language model from this plasmid's Addgene catalogue record and pLannotate feature annotations shown in this document.]
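Description:
pT7gRNA-smyhc1_977 is a small (about 2.5 kb) bacterial plasmid that serves as a template for in vitro transcription of a single guide RNA targeting zebrafish slow myosin heavy chain 1 (smyhc1). It derives from the pT7gRNA-ccdb backbone, a parental vector whose name suggests a ccdB counter-selection cassette that is replaced when a target-specific spacer is cloned in. No ccdB feature is annotated in this sequence, consistent with that replacement. The plasmid is propagated in standard E. coli at high copy number through a ColE1/pUC-type origin of replication and is selected with ampicillin via the bla (AmpR) gene driven by its own promoter.

The functional unit is compact. A bacteriophage T7 promoter is followed by a short unannotated gap of under twenty nucleotides, which by its position corresponds to the smyhc1_977 targeting spacer. This gap runs directly into the Streptococcus pyogenes Cas9 guide RNA scaffold. T7 RNA polymerase acting on this template therefore produces a complete sgRNA that pairs the gene-specific spacer with the Cas9-binding scaffold. The remaining annotations are remnants of the pUC-type cloning vector and play no role in sgRNA production. They include a lacI fragment, the CAP binding site, the lac promoter and operator, partial MCS and lacZα sequences, and a bom fragment.

The record describes the plasmid as an sgRNA synthesis vector. The transcribed guide would typically be combined with Cas9 to disrupt smyhc1 in zebrafish. It was deposited in connection with an in vivo cell biological screen examining T-tubule formation in muscle.
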