Addgene plasmid #140867: pT7gRNA-smyhc1_977
Purpose: sgRNA synthesis vector for smyhc1_977 (zebrafish slow myosin heavy chain 1).
Depositing lab: Rob Parton. Depositing organization: University of Queensland, Institute for Molecular Bioscience. Publication: In vivo cell biological screening identifies an endocytic capture mechanism for T-tubule formation. Hall TE, Martel N, Ariotti N, Xiong Z, Lo HP, Ferguson C, Rae J, Lim YW, Parton RG. Nat Commun. 2020 Jul 24;11(1):3711. doi: 10.1038/s41467-020-17486-w. PubMed 32709891.
Backbone
  Vector backbone: pT7gRNA-ccdb (Addgene 140864)
  Vector type: In vitro transcription of sgRNAs
Growth in bacteria
  Bacterial resistance: Ampicillin, 100 μg/mL
  Growth temperature: 37°C
  Growth strain: DH5alpha
  Copy number: High Copy
Gene/Insert
  Gene/Insert name: zebrafish smyhc1_977 sgRNA for in vitro transcription
  Species: D. rerio (zebrafish), Synthetic
  Entrez Gene: smyhc1 (a.k.a. fb18g10, im:689799, im:6897999, smhc, wu:fb18g10)
Terms and licenses: Academic/Nonprofit Terms; Industry Terms: Not Available to Industry
How to cite: pT7gRNA-smyhc1_977 was a gift from Rob Parton (Addgene plasmid # 140867 ; http://n2t.net/addgene:140867 ; RRID:Addgene_140867)
